>Addgene plasmid #112513 | pSopB2xHA | addgene full sequence | sequence record 215694 | Addgene NGS Result
TTATGAACATTTGATGTACCGATCTCCCCCATGATCGCCACTACGTATGGACGTCAGGATGCCTCCCCGC
CTGATCAGAAGCGTTTCCTCATTAAAAAGGACATTTTTTTAAAGTTCCTGGTGCATAAAAGTCACATCCT
TTTAAAGGGTTGTTAACCCTGTTGAATGTTCCCACTCCCCTATTCAGGAATATTAAAAACGCTATGCAAA
TACAGAGCTTCTATCACTCAGCTTCACTAAAAACCCAGGAGGCTTTTAAAAGCCTACAAAAAACCTTATA
CAACGGAATGCAGATTCTCTCAGGCCAGGGCAAAGCGCCGGCTAAAGCGCCCGACGCTCGCCCGGAAATT
ATTGTCCTGCGAGAACCCGGCGCGACATGGGGGAATTATCTACAGCATCAGAAGGCGTCTAACCACTCGC
TGCATAACCTCTATAACTTACAGCGCGATCTTCTTACCGTCGCGGCAACCGTTCTGGGTAAACAAGACCC
GGTTCTAACGTCAATGGCAAACCAAATGGAGTTAGCCAAAGTTAAAGCGGACCGGCCAGCAACAAAACAA
GAAGAAGCCGCGGCAAAAGCATTGAAGAAAAATCTTATCGAACTTATTGCAGCACGCACTCAGCAGCAGG
ATGGCTTACCTGCAAAAGAAGCTCATCGCTTTGCGGCAGTAGCGTTTAGAGATGCTCAGGTCAAGCAGCT
TAATAACCAGCCCTGGCAAACCATAAAAAATACACTCACGCATAACGGGCATCACTATACCAACACGCAG
CTCCCTGCAGCAGAGATGAAAATCGGCGCAAAAGATATCTTTCCCAGTGCTTATGAGGGAAAGGGCGTAT
GCAGTTGGGATACCAAGAATATTCATCACGCCAATAATTTGTGGATGTCCACGGTGAGTGTGCATGAGGA
CGGTAAAGATAAAACGCTTTTTTGCGGGATACGTCATGGCGTGCTTTCCCCCTATCATGAAAAAGATCCG
CTTCTGCGTCACGTCGGCGCTGAAAACAAAGCCAAAGAAGTATTAACTGCGGCACTTTTTAGTAAACCTG
AGTTGCTTAACAAAGCCTTAGCGGGCGAGGCAGTAAGCCTGAAACTGGTATCCGTCGGGTTACTCACCGC
GTCGAATATTTTCGGCAAAGAGGGAACGATGGTCGAGGACCAAATGCGCGCATGGCAATCGTTGACCCAG
CCGGGAAAAATGATTCATTTAAAAATCCGCAATAAAGATGGCGATCTACAGACGGTAAAAATAAAACCGG
ACGTCGCCGCATTTAATGTGGGTGTTAATGAGCTGGCGCTCAAGCTCGGCTTTGGCCTTAAGGCATCGGA
TAGCTATAATGCCGAGGCGCTACATCAGTTATTAGGCAATGATTTACGCCCTGAAGCCAGACCAGGTGGC
TGGGTTGGCGAATGGCTGGCGCAATACCCGGATAATTATGAGGTCGTCAATACATTAGCGCGCCAGATTA
AGGATATATGGAAAAATAACCAACATCATAAAGATGGCGGCGAACCCTATAAACTCGCACAACGCCTTGC
CATGTTAGCCCATGAAATTGACGCGGTACCCGCCTGGAATTGTAAAAGCGGCAAAGATCGTACAGGGATG
ATGGATTCAGAAATCAAGCGAGAGATCATTTCCTTACATCAGACCCATATGTTAAGTGCGCCTGGTAGTC
TTCCGGATAGCGGTGGACAGAAAATTTTCCAAAAAGTATTACTGAATAGCGGTAACCTGGAGATTCAGAA
GCAAAATACGGGCGGGGCGGGAAACAAAGTAATGAAAAATTTATCGCCAGAGGTGCTCAATCTTTCCTAT
CAAAAACGAGTTGGGGATGAAAATATTTGGCAGTCAGTAAAAGGCATTTCTTCATTAATCACATCTTATC
CGTATGATGTGCCGGATTATGCGTATCCGTATGATGTGCCGGATTATGCGTGAGTCTTGAGGTAACTATA
TGGAAAGTCTATTAAATCGTTTATATGACGCGTTAGGCCTGGATGCGCCAGAAGATGAGCCACTGCTTAT
CATTGATGATGGGATACAGGTTTATTTTAATGAATCCGATCATACACTGGAAATGTGCTGTCCCTTTATG
CCATTGCCTGACGACATCCTGACTTTGCAGCATTTTTTACGTCTGAACTACACCAGCGCCGTCACTATCG
GCGCTGACGCAGACAATACTGCTTTAGTGGCGCTTTATCGCTTGCCGCAAACCAGTACCGAAGAAGAGGC
GCTCACTGGTTTTGAATTATTCATTTCAAACGTGAAGCAATTGAAAGAGCATTATGCATAATTTAATACG
TCAACATACTTTCTTAATGAGCTAGAGCGGCCGCCACCGCGGTGGAGCTCCAGCTTTTGTTCCCTTTAGT
GAGGGTTAATTGCGCGCTTGGCGTAATCATGGTCATAGCTGTTTCCTGTGTGAAATTGTTATCCGCTCAC
AATTCCACACAACATACGAGCCGGAAGCATAAAGTGTAAAGCCTGGGGTGCCTAATGAGTGAGCTAACTC
ACATTAATTGCGTTGCGCTCACTGCCCGCTTTCCAGTCGGGAAACCTGTCGTGCCAGCTGCATTAATGAA
TCGGCCAACGCGCGGGGAGAGGCGGTTTGCGTATTGGGCGCTCTTCCGCTTCCTCGCTCACTGACTCGCT
GCGCTCGGTCGTTCGGCTGCGGCGAGCGGTATCAGCTCACTCAAAGGCGGTAATACGGTTATCCACAGAA
TCAGGGGATAACGCAGGAAAGAACATGTGAGATCTCTACGGGTCGGATTTGAAGTCGTCTTGGTAGGAGG
CAGCCTGAATGGCGAATGCCGATGCCCTTGAGAGCCTTCAACCCAGTCAGCTCCTTCCGGTGGGCGCGGG
GCATGACTATCGTCGCCGCACTTATGACTGTCTTCTTTATCATGCAACTCGTAGGACAGGGTGCCGGCAG
CGCTCTGGGTCATTTTCGGCGAGGACCGCTTTCGCTGGAGCGCGACGATGATCGGCCTGTCGCTTGCGGT
ATTCGGAATCTTGCACGCCCTCGCTCAAGCCTTCGTCACTGGTCCCGCCACCAAACGTTTCGGCGAGAAG
CAGGCCATTATCGCCGGCATGGCGGCCGACGCGCTGGGCTACGTCTTGCTGGCGTTCGCGACGCGAGGCT
GGATGGCCTTCCCCATTATGATTCTTCTCGCTTCCGGCGGCATCGGGATGCCCGCGTTGCAGGCCATGCT
GTCCAGGCAGGTAGATGACGACCATCAGGGACAGCTTCAAGGATCGCTCGCGGCTCTTACCAGCCTAACT
TCGATCATTGGACCGCTGATCGTCACGGCGATTTATGCCGCCTCGGCGAGCACATGGAACGGGTTGGCAT
GGATTGTAGGCGCCGCCCTATACCTTGTCTGCCTCCCCGCGTTGCGTCGCGGTGCATGGAGCCGGGCCAC
CTCGACCTGAATGGAAGCCGGCGGCACCTCGCTAACGGATTCACCACTCCGCAGACCCGCCATAAAACGC
CCTGAGAAGCCCGTGACGGGCTTTTCTTGTATTATGGGTAGTTTCCTTGCATGAATCCATAAAAGGCGCC
TGTAGTGCCATTTACCCCCATTCACTGCCAGAGCCGTGAGCGCAGCGAACTGAATGTCACGAAAAAGACA
GCGACTCAGGTGCCTGATGGTCGGAGACAAAAGGAATATTCAGCGATTTGCCCGAGCTTGCGAGGGTGCT
ACTTAAGCCTTTAGGGTTTTAAGGTCTGTTTTGTAGAGGAGCAAACAGCGTTTGCGACATCCTTTTGTAA
TACTGCGGAACTGACTAAAGTAGTGAGTTATACACAGGGCTGGGATCTATTCTTTTTATCTTTTTTTATT
CTTTCTTTATTCTATAAATTATAACCACTTGAATATAAACAAAAAAAACACACAAAGGTCTAGCGGAATT
TACAGAGGGTCTAGCAGAATTTACAAGTTTTCCAGCAAAGGTCTAGCAGAATTTACAGATACCCACAACT
CAAAGGAAAAGGACTAGTAATTATCATTGACTAGCCCATCTCAATTGGTATAGTGATTAAAATCACCTAG
ACCAATTGAGATGTATGTCTGAATTAGTTGTTTTCAAAGCAAATGAACTAGCGATTAGTCGCTATGACTT
AACGGAGCATGAAACCAAGCTAATTTTATGCTGTGTGGCACTACTCAACCCCACGATTGAAAACCCTACA
AGGAAAGAACGGACGGTATCGTTCACTTATAACCAATACGCTCAGATGATGAACATCAGTAGGGAAAATG
CTTATGGTGTATTAGCTAAAGCAACCAGAGAGCTGATGACGAGAACTGTGGAAATCAGGAATCCTTTGGT
TAAAGGCTTTGAGATTTTCCAGTGGACAAACTATGCCAAGTTCTCAAGCGAAAAATTAGAATTAGTTTTT
AGTGAAGAGATATTGCCTTATCTTTTCCAGTTAAAAAAATTCATAAAATATAATCTGGAACATGTTAAGT
CTTTTGAAAACAAATACTCTATGAGGATTTATGAGTGGTTATTAAAAGAACTAACACAAAAGAAAACTCA
CAAGGCAAATATAGAGATTAGCCTTGATGAATTTAAGTTCATGTTAATGCTTGAAAATAACTACCATGAG
TTTAAAAGGCTTAACCAATGGGTTTTGAAACCAATAAGTAAAGATTTAAACACTTACAGCAATATGAAAT
TGGTGGTTGATAAGCGAGGCCGCCCGACTGATACGTTGATTTTCCAAGTTGAACTAGATAGACAAATGGA
TCTCGTAACCGAACTTGAGAACAACCAGATAAAAATGAATGGTGACAAAATACCAACAACCATTACATCA
GATTCCTACCTACATAACGGACTAAGAAAAACACTACACGATGCTTTAACTGCAAAAATTCAGCTCACCA
GTTTTGAGGCAAAATTTTTGAGTGACATGCAAAGTAAGTATGATCTCAATGGTTCGTTCTCATGGCTCAC
GCAAAAACAACGAACCACACTAGAGAACATACTGGCTAAATACGGAAGGATCTGAGGTTCTTATGGCTCT
TGTATCTATCAGTGAAGCATCAAGACTAACAAACAAAAGTAGAACAACTGTTCACCGTTACATATCAAAG
GGAAAACTGTCCATATGCACAGATGAAAACGGTGTAAAAAAGATAGATACATCAGAGCTTTTACGAGTTT
TTGGTGCATTCAAAGCTGTTCACCATGAACAGATCGACAATGTAACAGATGAACAGCATGTAACACCTAA
TAGAACAGGTGAAACCAGTAAAACAAAGCAACTAGAACATGAAATTGAACACCTGAGACAACTTGTTACA
GCTCAACAGTCACACATAGACAGCCTGAAACAGGCGATGCTGCTTATCGAATCAAAGCTGCCGACAACAC
GGGAGCCAGTGACGCCTCCCGTGGGGAAAAAATCATGGCAATTCTGGAAGAAATAGCGCTTTCAGCCGGC
AAACCGGCTGAAGCCGGATCTGCGATTCTGATAACAAACTAGCAACACCAGAACAGCCCGTTTGCGGGCA
GCAAAACCCGTACTTTTGGACGTTCCGGCGGTTTTTTGTGGCGAGTGGTGTTCGGGCGGTGCGCGCAAGA
TCCATTATGTTAAACGGGCGAGTTTACATCTCAAAACCGCCCGCTTAACACCATCAGAAATCCTCAGCGC
GATTTTAAGCACCAACCCCCCCCCGTAACACCCAAATCCATACTGAAAGTGGCTTTGTTGAATAAATCAG
ATTTCGGGTAAGTCTCCCCCGTAGCGGGTTGTGTTTTCAGGCAATACGCACGCTTTCAGGCATACCTGCT
TTCGTCATTTTGTTCAGCGCTCGTACCAGGGCCATAGCCTCCGCAACCTGACCATCGTAGTCACGCAGCG
TCAGTGAACCCCCGAACAGAGATCTGACGCTCAGTGGAACGAAAACTCACGTTAAGGGATTTTGGTCATG
AGATTATCAAAAAGGATCTTCACCTAGATCCTTTTAAATTAAAAATGAAGTTTTAAATCAATCTAAAGTA
TATATGAGTAAACTTGGTCTGACAGTTACCAATGCTTAATCAGTGAGGCACCTATCTCAGCGATCTGTCT
ATTTCGTTCATCCATAGTTGCCTGACTCCCCGTCGTGTAGATAACTACGATACGGGAGGGCTTACCATCT
GGCCCCAGTGCTGCAATGATACCGCGAGACCCACGCTCACCGGCTCCAGATTTATCAGCAATAAACCAGC
CAGCCGGAAGGGCCGAGCGCAGAAGTGGTCCTGCAACTTTATCCGCCTCCATCCAGTCTATTAATTGTTG
CCGGGAAGCTAGAGTAAGTAGTTCGCCAGTTAATAGTTTGCGCAACGTTGTTGCCATTGCTACAGGCATC
GTGGTGTCACGCTCGTCGTTTGGTATGGCTTCATTCAGCTCCGGTTCCCAGCGATCAAGGCGAGTTACAT
GATCCCCCATGTTGTGCAAAAAAGCGGTTAGCTCCTTCGGTCCTCCGATCGTTGTCAGAAGTAAGTTGGC
CGCAGTGTTATCACTCATGGTTATGGCAGCACTGCATAATTCTCTTACTGTCATGCCATCCGTAAGATGC
TTTTCTGTGACTGGTGAGTACTCAACCAAGTCATTCTGAGAATAGTGTATGCGGCGACCGAGTTGCTCTT
GCCCGGCGTCAATACGGGATAATACCGCGCCACATAGCAGAACTTTAAAAGTGCTCATCATTGGAAAACG
TTCTTCGGGGCGAAAACTCTCAAGGATCTTACCGCTGTTGAGATCCAGTTCGATGTAACCCACTCGTGCA
CCCAACTGATCTTCAGCATCTTTTACTTTCACCAGCGTTTCTGGGTGAGCAAAAACAGGAAGGCAAAATG
CCGCAAAAAAGGGAATAAGGGCGACACGGAAATGTTGAATACTCATACTCTTCCTTTTTCAATATTATTG
AAGCATTTATCAGGGTTATTGTCTCATGAGCGGATACATATTTGAATGTATTTAGAAAAATAAACAAATA
GGGGTTCCGCGCACATTTCCCCGAAAAGTGCCACCTAAATTGTAAGCGTTAATATTTTGTTAAAATTCGC
GTTAAATTTTTGTTAAATCAGCTCATTTTTTAACCAATAGGCCGAAATCGGCAAAATCCCTTATAAATCA
AAAGAATAGACCGAGATAGGGT
[37 nt withheld, positions 7163-7199]
AAAGAACGTGGACTCCAACGTCAAAGG
[49 nt withheld, positions 7227-7275]
T
[91 nt withheld, positions 7277-7367]
G
[124 nt withheld, positions 7369-7492]
CCCATTCGCCATTCAGGCTGCGCAACTGTTGGGAAGGGCGATCGGTGCGGGCCTCTTCGCTATTACGCCA
GCTGGCGAAAGGGGGATGTGCTGCAAGGCGATTAAGTTGGGTAACGCCAGGGTTTTCCCAGTCACGACGT
TGTAAAACGACGGCCAGTGAGCGCGCGTAATACGACTCACTATAGGGCGAATTGGGTACCGGGCCCCCCC
TCGAGGTCGACGGTATCGATAAGCTTTCTGTTCAAGCATGGAATAGGAAAAACGAATATTCTTCGTCACG
GTCTTACTTGTCCGGGGCTTTGCTGGCATACACACACCTGTATAACATTTGATGTAACGCCGTTACTTTA
CGCAGGAGTAAATCGGTGAATTTGATCTGAGTCAAGAAGGTGGGTTTTCAATAAAAGTTGTGCCATAAAT
TGTGAAGTTTGTAGATT
Features (pLannotate 1.2.2; 20 found; start..end, strand, type, name):
    204..1886    +  CDS            sopB: SOPB_SALTY - Also known as sigD. Experimental evidence at protein level: Swiss-Prot protein existence level 1. Converts phosphatidylinositol 3,4,5-trisphosphate (PtdIns 3,4,5-P3) to PtdIns 3-P and prevents the transition of PtdIns 3-P to PtdIns 3,5-P2. It is one of the known effectors injected by Salmonella into the host cell and is required for invasion and for an efficient generation and maintenance of Salmonella-containing vacuole (SVC). Alteration of the phosphoinositide composition of the plasma membrane causes membrane ruffling and actin cytoskeleton rearrangements. The persistence of Pt
   1960..2298    +  CDS            sigE: SIGE_SALTY - Also known as pipC. Experimental evidence at protein level: Swiss-Prot protein existence level 1. Molecular chaperone required for SopB/SigD stabilization and secretion. From Salmonella typhimurium (strain LT2 / SGSC1412 / ATCC 700720).
   2332..2360    -  misc_feature   MCS (fragment): pBluescript multiple cloning site
   2373..2391    -  promoter       T3 promoter: promoter for bacteriophage T3 RNA polymerase
   2436..2452    -  protein_bind   lac operator: The lac repressor binds to the lac operator to inhibit transcription in E. coli. This inhibition can be relieved by adding lactose or isopropyl-β-D-thiogalactopyranoside (IPTG). lac repressor encoded by lacI
   2460..2490    -  promoter       lac promoter: promoter for the E. coli lac operon
   2505..2526    -  protein_bind   CAP binding site: CAP binding activates transcription in the presence of cAMP. E. coli catabolite activator protein
   2539..2631    -  CDS            lacI (fragment): lac repressor; lacI; The lac repressor binds to the lac operator to inhibit transcription in E. coli. This inhibition can be relieved by adding lactose or isopropyl-β-D-thiogalactopyranoside (IPTG).
   2633..2761    -  rep_origin     RSF ori (fragment): Plasmids containing the RSF 1030 origin of replication can be propagated in E. coli cells that contain additional plasmids with compatible origins.
   2800..2816    +  CDS            lacZα (fragment): LacZα fragment of β-galactosidase; lacZ fragment
   2819..3440    +  CDS            TcR (fragment): tetracycline efflux protein; tet; confers resistance to tetracycline
   3805..4027    +  rep_origin     pSC101 ori: low-copy replication origin that requires the Rep101 protein
   4075..5025    +  CDS            Rep101: RepA protein needed for replication with the pSC101 origin; rep101
   5780..5908    -  CDS            TRA2_ECOLX (fragment): Protein predicted: Swiss-Prot protein existence level 4. Required for transposition of transposon Tn903. From Escherichia coli.
   6046..6906    -  CDS            AmpR: β-lactamase; bla; confers resistance to ampicillin, carbenicillin, and related antibiotics
   6907..7011    -  promoter       AmpR promoter: bla
   7064..7492    -  rep_origin     f1 ori (sequence partly withheld): f1 bacteriophage origin of replication; arrow indicates direction of (+) strand synthesis
   7497..7652    -  CDS            lacZα (fragment): LacZα fragment of β-galactosidase; lacZ fragment
   7660..7678    +  promoter       T7 promoter: promoter for bacteriophage T7 RNA polymerase
   7687..7728    -  misc_feature   MCS (fragment): pBluescript multiple cloning site
