[The description below was written by a language model from this plasmid's Addgene catalogue record and pLannotate feature annotations shown in this document.]
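Description:
pSopB2xHA is a low-copy bacterial expression plasmid built on the pWSK29 backbone. It carries the sopB/sigE (also called sigDE) operon of Salmonella enterica serovar Typhimurium under its native promoter, PsopB. Replication depends on the pSC101 origin together with the Rep101 (RepA) protein it requires, which keeps copy number low and helps avoid gross overexpression of the cloned genes. Selection is by ampicillin through the bla gene and its own promoter. The backbone also retains an f1 phage origin, a pBluescript-type multiple cloning site split by the insert, flanking T7 and T3 promoters, and lac promoter/operator and lacZα remnants. Short annotated fragments of TcR, lacI, an RSF origin and a Tn903 transposition protein appear to be non-functional leftovers of vector construction.

The insert encodes SopB (SigD), a type III secreted inositol phosphatase effector that remodels host phosphoinositides and contributes to invasion and to formation and maintenance of the Salmonella-containing vacuole. According to the record, SopB carries a C-terminal tandem HA epitope. The feature table does not annotate the tag separately, but a short gap between the sopB and sigE coding regions is consistent with its position. Immediately downstream lies sigE (pipC), the dedicated chaperone needed for SopB stability and secretion, so effector and chaperone are co-expressed as in the native operon. PsopB is likewise not annotated, though it presumably lies in the roughly 200 nt upstream of sopB.

The construct is suited to expressing epitope-tagged SopB in Salmonella at near-physiological levels, for example to complement mutants. It also allows the translocated effector to be followed in infected host cells by anti-HA detection. The associated publication studied SopB ubiquitination and its activity at the plasma membrane.
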