Addgene plasmid #112513: pSopB2xHA
Purpose: PsopB driven sopB-2xHA and sigE
Depositing lab: Olivia Steele-Mortimer. Depositing organization: National Institute of Allergy and Infectious Diseases (NIAID). Publication: Ubiquitination of the bacterial inositol phosphatase, SopB, regulates its biological activity at the plasma membrane. Knodler LA, Winfree S, Drecktrah D, Ireland R, Steele-Mortimer O. Cell Microbiol. 2009 Nov;11(11):1652-70. doi: 10.1111/j.1462-5822.2009.01356.x. Epub 2009 Jul 13. PubMed 19614667.
Backbone
  Vector backbone: pWSK29
  Vector type: Bacterial Expression
Growth in bacteria
  Bacterial resistance: Ampicillin, 100 μg/mL
  Growth temperature: 37°C
  Growth strain: DH5alpha
  Copy number: Low Copy
Gene/Insert
  Gene/Insert name: sopB-2xHA/sigE operon (alt name: sigDE-2HA)
  Species: Salmonella enterica serovar Typhimurium
  Mutation: SopB C-terminal 2xHA
  Promoter: PsopB
  Tag / fusion protein: 2xHA (C terminal on insert)
  Cloning method: Restriction Enzyme; 5′ cloning site unknown (unknown if destroyed); 3′ cloning site unknown (unknown if destroyed)
  Sequencing primers: 5′ unknown
Terms and licenses: Academic/Nonprofit Terms; Industry Terms: Not Available to Industry
How to cite: pSopB2xHA was a gift from Olivia Steele-Mortimer (Addgene plasmid # 112513 ; http://n2t.net/addgene:112513 ; RRID:Addgene_112513)
